>Addgene plasmid #128088 | HM3C NaVSp1 pET24b | addgene full sequence | sequence record 260010 | Addgene NGS Result
ATCCGGATATAGTTCCTCCTTTCAGCAAAAAACCCCTCAAGACCCGTTTAGAGGCCCCAAGGGGTTATGC
TAGTTATTGCTCAGCGGTGGCAGCAGCCAACTCAGCTTCCTTTCGGGCTTTGTTAGCAGCCGGATCTCAG
TGGTGGTGGTGGTGGTGCTCGAGTTAACAGCATGGACCACAGCAGTCGACCGAGCGGCCGCCGCTACCAC
GGGGAACCAACCCTTATTACTTTTTGGTTTCACCAAGCGCATTCAGCCGCTGGTCGATCTGTTCCAGGCG
GGCCAGAACCTCGTCCCGATAGGCATCGGTCCGCTCGCCATCCTCGGCGTGATGAGCGTCCTGCATCGAG
TTCACGATCAGACCGACCAGCAGGTTAACCACCGCAAATGTGGTGATCATGATGAAGGGGACAAAGAACA
GCCAGGCATAGGGATAGACCTGCATCACCGGGCGAACGATGCCCATCGACCAGCTTTCCAGCGTCATGAT
CTGGAACAGCGTATAGGCCGACAGACCCAGATCGCCGAACCAGTCGGGAAAGGAGGCGGCGAACAGCTTG
GTCGCGATCACCGCGCCGATGTAGAAGATGATGGTCATCAACAGAAACACGCTGGCCATGCCGGGCAGCG
CAGTGATGAAGCCTTCGACCACGCGGCGCAAGCGCGGCGCGACCGAGATCACGCGAAGCACCCGCAGGAT
GCGCAGCGCCCGCAGCACCGACAGACCCCCGGCGGCGGGGATCAGGGCGATCCCGACGATCACGAAATCG
AACAGGTTCCAGCCGTTCAGGAAAAAGCGCTGCCGCTGCGCCGTCAGTTTCAGCGCGATCTCGACGATGA
AGATGCCTAGGCAGATACGGTCAGCGGCCAGGATCAGCCCGCCCCACCGCTCCATCAGATAGGGCGACGT
CTCCATCCCCAGCACGACGGCGTTCAGCATGATCACGGCGGTAATGAACCGGCCGAAACCGGGCCGGTCG
ATAAAGGCCTGCATTCTTTGGGAGGGGCTGCTCGGTCCTTGAAACAAAACTTCCAAAGATCCGCCATCGA
TGGAGAATTCGTTGTTGTTATTGTTATTGTTGTTGTTGTTCGAGCTCGAATTAGTCTGCGCGTCTTTCAG
GGCTTCATCGACAGTCTGACGACCGCTGGCGGCGTTGATCACCGCAGTACGCACGGCATACCAGAAAGCG
GACATCTGCGGGATGTTCGGCATGATTTCACCTTTCTGGGCGTTTTCCATAGTGGCGGCAATACGTGGAT
CTTTCGCCAACTCTTCCTCGTAAGACTTCAGCGCTACGGCACCCAGCGGTTTGTCTTTATTAACCGCTTC
CAGACCTTCATCAGTCAGCAGATAGTTTTCGAGGAACTCTTTTGCCAGCTCTTTGTTCGGACTGGCGGCG
TTAATACCTGCGCTCAGCACGCCAACGAACGGTTTGGATGGTTGACCCTTGAAGGTCGGCAGTACCGTTA
CACCATAATTCACTTTGCTGGTGTCGATGTTGGACCATGCCCACGGGCCGTTGATGGTCATCGCTGTTTC
GCCTTTATTAAAGGCAGCTTCTGCGATGGAGTAATCGGTGTCTGCATTCATGTGTTTGTTTTTAATCAGG
TCAACCAGGAAGGTCAGACCCGCTTTCGCGCCAGCGTTATCCACGCCCACGTCTTTAATGTCGTACTTGC
CGTTTTCATACTTGAACGCATAACCCCCGTCAGCAGCAATCAGCGGCCAGGTGAAGTACGGTTCTTGCAG
GTTGAACATCAGCGCGCTCTTACCTTTCGCTTTCAGTTCTTTATCCAGCGCCGGGATCTCTTCCCAGGTT
TTTGGCGGGTTCGGCAGCAGATCTTTGTTATAAATCAGCGATAACGCTTCAACAGCGATCGGGTAAGCAA
TCAGCTTGCCGTTGTAACGTACGGCATCCCAGGTAAACGGATACAGCTTGTCCTGGAACGCTTTGTCCGG
GGTGATTTCAGCCAACAGGCCAGATTGAGCGTAGCCACCAAAGCGGTCGTGTGCCCAGAAGATAATGTCA
GGGCCATCGCCAGTTGCCGCAACCTGTGGGAATTTCTCTTCCAGTTTATCCGGATGCTCAACGGTGACTT
TAATTCCGGTATCTTTCTCGAATTTCTTACCGACTTCAGCGAGACCGTTATAGCCTTTATCGCCGTTAAT
CCAGATTACCAGTTTACCTTCTTCGATTTTCATAGAAGAACCATGGTGATGGTGATGGTGAGAAGAACCC
ATATGTATATCTCCTTCTTAAAGTTAAACAAAATTATTTCTAGAGGGGAATTGTTATCCGCTCACAATTC
CCCTATAGTGAGTCGTATTAATTTCGCGGGATCGAGATCTCGATCCTCTACGCCGGACGCATCGTGGCCG
GCATCACCGGCGCCACAGGTGCGGTTGCTGGCGCCTATATCGCCGACATCACCGATGGGGAAGATCGGGC
TCGCCACTTCGGGCTCATGAGCGCTTGTTTCGGCGTGGGTATGGTGGCAGGCCCCGTGGCCGGGGGACTG
TTGGGCGCCATCTCCTTGCATGCACCATTCCTTGCGGCGGCGGTGCTCAACGGCCTCAACCTACTACTGG
GCTGCTTCCTAATGCAGGAGTCGCATAAGGGAGAGCGTCGAGATCCCGGACACCATCGAATGGCGCAAAA
CCTTTCGCGGTATGGCATGATAGCGCCCGGAAGAGAGTCAATTCAGGGTGGTGAATGTGAAACCAGTAAC
GTTATACGATGTCGCAGAGTATGCCGGTGTCTCTTATCAGACCGTTTCCCGCGTGGTGAACCAGGCCAGC
CACGTTTCTGCGAAAACGCGGGAAAAAGTGGAAGCGGCGATGGCGGAGCTGAATTACATTCCCAACCGCG
TGGCACAACAACTGGCGGGCAAACAGTCGTTGCTGATTGGCGTTGCCACCTCCAGTCTGGCCCTGCACGC
GCCGTCGCAAATTGTCGCGGCGATTAAATCTCGCGCCGATCAACTGGGTGCCAGCGTGGTGGTGTCGATG
GTAGAACGAAGCGGCGTCGAAGCCTGTAAAGCGGCGGTGCACAATCTTCTCGCGCAACGCGTCAGTGGGC
TGATCATTAACTATCCGCTGGATGACCAGGATGCCATTGCTGTGGAAGCTGCCTGCACTAATGTTCCGGC
GTTATTTCTTGATGTCTCTGACCAGACACCCATCAACAGTATTATTTTCTCCCATGAAGACGGTACGCGA
CTGGGCGTGGAGCATCTGGTCGCATTGGGTCACCAGCAAATCGCGCTGTTAGCGGGCCCATTAAGTTCTG
TCTCGGCGCGTCTGCGTCTGGCTGGCTGGCATAAATATCTCACTCGCAATCAAATTCAGCCGATAGCGGA
ACGGGAAGGCGACTGGAGTGCCATGTCCGGTTTTCAACAAACCATGCAAATGCTGAATGAGGGCATCGTT
CCCACTGCGATGCTGGTTGCCAACGATCAGATGGCGCTGGGCGCAATGCGCGCCATTACCGAGTCCGGGC
TGCGCGTTGGTGCGGATATCTCGGTAGTGGGATACGACGATACCGAAGACAGCTCATGTTATATCCCGCC
GTTAACCACCATCAAACAGGATTTTCGCCTGCTGGGGCAAACCAGCGTGGACCGCTTGCTGCAACTCTCT
CAGGGCCAGGCGGTGAAGGGCAATCAGCTGTTGCCCGTCTCACTGGTGAAAAGAAAAACCACCCTGGCGC
CCAATACGCAAACCGCCTCTCCCCGCGCGTTGGCCGATTCATTAATGCAGCTGGCACGACAGGTTTCCCG
ACTGGAAAGCGGGCAGTGAGCGCAACGCAATTAATGTAAGTTAGCTCACTCATTAGGCACCGGGATCTCG
ACCGATGCCCTTGAGAGCCTTCAACCCAGTCAGCTCCTTCCGGTGGGCGCGGGGCATGACTATCGTCGCC
GCACTTATGACTGTCTTCTTTATCATGCAACTCGTAGGACAGGTGCCGGCAGCGCTCTGGGTCATTTTCG
GCGAGGACCGCTTTCGCTGGAGCGCGACGATGATCGGCCTGTCGCTTGCGGTATTCGGAATCTTGCACGC
CCTCGCTCAAGCCTTCGTCACTGGTCCCGCCACCAAACGTTTCGGCGAGAAGCAGGCCATTATCGCCGGC
ATGGCGGCCCCACGGGTGCGCATGATCGTGCTCCTGTCGTTGAGGACCCGGCTAGGCTGGCGGGGTTGCC
TTACTGGTTAGCAGAATGAATCACCGATACGCGAGCGAACGTGAAGCGACTGCTGCTGCAAAACGTCTGC
GACCTGAGCAACAACATGAATGGTCTTCGGTTTCCGTGTTTCGTAAAGTCTGGAAACGCGGAAGTCAGCG
CCCTGCACCATTATGTTCCGGATCTGCATCGCAGGATGCTGCTGGCTACCCTGTGGAACACCTACATCTG
TATTAACGAAGCGCTGGCATTGACCCTGAGTGATTTTTCTCTGGTCCCGCCGCATCCATACCGCCAGTTG
TTTACCCTCACAACGTTCCAGTAACCGGGCATGTTCATCATCAGTAACCCGTATCGTGAGCATCCTCTCT
CGTTTCATCGGTATCATTACCCCCATGAACAGAAATCCCCCTTACACGGAGGCATCAGTGACCAAACAGG
AAAAAACCGCCCTTAACATGGCCCGCTTTATCAGAAGCCAGACATTAACGCTTCTGGAGAAACTCAACGA
GCTGGACGCGGATGAACAGGCAGACATCTGTGAATCGCTTCACGACCACGCTGATGAGCTTTACCGCAGC
TGCCTCGCGCGTTTCGGTGATGACGGTGAAAACCTCTGACACATGCAGCTCCCGGAGACGGTCACAGCTT
GTCTGTAAGCGGATGCCGGGAGCAGACAAGCCCGTCAGGGCGCGTCAGCGGGTGTTGGCGGGTGTCGGGG
CGCAGCCATGACCCAGTCACGTAGCGATAGCGGAGTGTATACTGGCTTAACTATGCGGCATCAGAGCAGA
TTGTACTGAGAGTGCACCATTGCGGTGTGAAATACCGCACAGATGCGTAAGGAGAAAATACCGCATCAGG
CGCTCTTCCGCTTCCTCGCTCACTGACTCGCTGCGCTCGGTCGTTCGGCTGCGGCGAGCGGTATCAGCTC
ACTCAAAGGCGGTAATACGGTTATCCACAGAATCAGGGGATAACGCAGGAAAGAACATGTGAGCAAAAGG
CCAGCAAAAGGCCAGGAACCGTAAAAAGGCCGCGTTGCTGGCGTTTTTCCATAGGCTCCGCCCCCCTGAC
GAGCATCACAAAAATCGACGCTCAAGTCAGAGGTGGCGAAACCCGACAGGACTATAAAGATACCAGGCGT
TTCCCCCTGGAAGCTCCCTCGTGCGCTCTCCTGTTCCGACCCTGCCGCTTACCGGATACCTGTCCGCCTT
TCTCCCTTCGGGAAGCGTGGCGCTTTCTCATAGCTCACGCTGTAGGTATCTCAGTTCGGTGTAGGTCGTT
CGCTCCAAGCTGGGCTGTGTGCACGAACCCCCCGTTCAGCCCGACCGCTGCGCCTTATCCGGTAACTATC
GTCTTGAGTCCAACCCGGTAAGACACGACTTATCGCCACTGGCAGCAGCCACTGGTAACAGGATTAGCAG
AGCGAGGTATGTAGGCGGTGCTACAGAGTTCTTGAAGTGGTGGCCTAACTACGGCTACACTAGAAGGACA
GTATTTGGTATCTGCGCTCTGCTGAAGCCAGTTACCTTCGGAAAAAGAGTTGGTAGCTCTTGATCCGGCA
AACAAACCACCGCTGGTAGCGGTGGTTTTTTTGTTTGCAAGCAGCAGATTACGCGCAGAAAAAAAGGATC
TCAAGAAGATCCTTTGATCTTTTCTACGGGGTCTGACGCTCAGTGGAACGAAAACTCACGTTAAGGGATT
TTGGTCATGAACAATAAAACTGTCTGCTTACATAAACAGTAATACAAGGGGTGTTATGAGCCATATTCAA
CGGGAAACGTCTTGCTCTAGGCCGCGATTAAATTCCAACATGGATGCTGATTTATATGGGTATAAATGGG
CTCGCGATAATGTCGGGCAATCAGGTGCGACAATCTATCGATTGTATGGGAAGCCCGATGCGCCAGAGTT
GTTTCTGAAACATGGCAAAGGTAGCGTTGCCAATGATGTTACAGATGAGATGGTCAGACTAAACTGGCTG
ACGGAATTTATGCCTCTTCCGACCATCAAGCATTTTATCCGTACTCCTGATGATGCATGGTTACTCACCA
CTGCGATCCCTGGGAAAACAGCATTCCAGGTATTAGAAGAATATCCTGATTCAGGTGAAAATATTGTTGA
TGCGCTGGCAGTGTTCCTGCGCCGGTTGCATTCGATTCCTGTTTGTAATTGTCCTTTTAACAGCGATCGC
GTATTTCGTCTCGCTCAGGCGCAATCACGAATGAATAACGGTTTGGTTGATGCGAGTGATTTTGATGACG
AGCGTAATGGCTGGCCTGTTGAACAAGTCTGGAAAGAAATGCATAAACTTTTGCCATTCTCACCGGATTC
AGTCGTCACTCATGGTGATTTCTCACTTGATAACCTTATTTTTGACGAGGGGAAATTAATAGGTTGTATT
GATGTTGGACGAGTCGGAATCGCAGACCGATACCAGGATCTTGCCATCCTATGGAACTGCCTCGGTGAGT
TTTCTCCTTCATTACAGAAACGGCTTTTTCAAAAATATGGTATTGATAATCCTGATATGAATAAATTGCA
GTTTCATTTGATGCTCGATGAGTTTTTCTAAGAATTAATTCATGAGCGGATACATATTTGAATGTATTTA
GAAAAATAAACAAATAGGGGTTCCGCGCACATTTCCCCGAAAAGTGCCACCTAAATTGTAAGCGTTAATA
TTTTGTTAAAATTCGCGTTAAATTTTTGTTAAATCAGCTCATTTTTTAACCAATAGGCCGAAATCGGCAA
AATCCCTTATAAATCAAAAGAATAGACCGAGATAGGGT
[37 nt withheld, positions 6969-7005]
AAAGAACGTGGACTCCAACGTCAAAGG
[49 nt withheld, positions 7033-7081]
T
[91 nt withheld, positions 7083-7173]
G
[124 nt withheld, positions 7175-7298]
CCCATTCGCCA
Features (pLannotate 1.2.2; 20 found; start..end, strand, type, name):
     26..73      -  terminator     T7 terminator: transcription terminator for bacteriophage T7 RNA polymerase
     81..130     -  CDS            SET1 (fragment): solubility-enhancement tag derived from T7 phage gene 10B
    140..157     -  CDS            9xHis (fragment): 9xHis affinity tag
   1103..2203    -  CDS            MBP: maltose binding protein from E. coli; malE (mutated); This version of the gene does not encode a signal sequence, so MBP will remain in the cytosol.
   2213..2230    -  CDS            6xHis: 6xHis affinity tag
   2250..2272    -  RBS            RBS: efficient ribosome binding site from bacteriophage T7 gene 10 (Olins and Rangwala, 1989)
   2287..2311    -  protein_bind   lac operator: The lac repressor binds to the lac operator to inhibit transcription in E. coli. This inhibition can be relieved by adding lactose or isopropyl-β-D-thiogalactopyranoside (IPTG). lac repressor encoded by lacI
   2312..2330    -  promoter       T7 promoter: promoter for bacteriophage T7 RNA polymerase
   2352..2631    +  CDS            TcR (fragment): tetracycline efflux protein; tet; confers resistance to tetracycline
   2639..2716    +  promoter       lacI promoter: lacI
   2717..3799    +  CDS            lacI: lac repressor; lacI; The lac repressor binds to the lac operator to inhibit transcription in E. coli. This inhibition can be relieved by adding lactose or isopropyl-β-D-thiogalactopyranoside (IPTG).
   3812..3833    +  protein_bind   CAP binding site: CAP binding activates transcription in the presence of cAMP. E. coli catabolite activator protein
   3848..4139    +  CDS            TcR (fragment): tetracycline efflux protein; tet; confers resistance to tetracycline
   4211..4591    -  CDS            YPB1_ECOLX: Protein predicted: Swiss-Prot protein existence level 4. From Escherichia coli.
   4608..4799    +  CDS            rop: Rop protein, which maintains plasmids at low copy number; rop
   4901..5040    +  misc_feature   bom: basis of mobility region from pBR322
   5226..5814    -  rep_origin     ori: high-copy-number ColE1/pMB1/pBR322/pUC origin of replication
   5936..6751    +  CDS            KanR: aminoglycoside phosphotransferase; aph(3')-Ia; confers resistance to kanamycin in bacteria or G418 (Geneticin®) in eukaryotes
   6760..6817    -  promoter       AmpR promoter (fragment): bla
   6870..7298    -  rep_origin     f1 ori (sequence partly withheld): f1 bacteriophage origin of replication; arrow indicates direction of (+) strand synthesis
