[The description below was written by a language model from this plasmid's Addgene catalogue record and pLannotate feature annotations shown in this document.]
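Description:
HM3C NaVSp1 pET24b is a bacterial expression plasmid built on the Novagen pET24b backbone for producing the voltage-gated sodium channel NaVSp1 from Silicibacter pomeroyi in E. coli. It is about 7.3 kb. It replicates from a pBR322-type ColE1 origin accompanied by the rop gene and bom site, which fits the recorded low copy number, and it is selected with kanamycin through the aph(3')-Ia resistance gene. An f1 origin is also present. The short tetracycline-resistance fragments flagged in the feature table are most likely pBR322-derived backbone remnants rather than functional markers.

The expression cassette is a standard T7lac arrangement. A T7 promoter followed by a lac operator and the T7 gene 10 ribosome binding site drives the fusion protein, a T7 terminator closes the unit, and the plasmid-borne lacI gene supplies repressor. Transcription therefore depends on a host that provides T7 RNA polymerase and is induced with IPTG. The open reading frame begins with a 6xHis tag, followed by a signal-sequence-free, cytosolic maltose binding protein. According to the catalogue entry, a 3C protease cleavage site and the channel come next, giving the "HM3C" layout. The channel and the 3C site are not annotated, but the unannotated stretch between MBP and the vector's downstream His-tag sequence is where the insert would lie. The record does not say whether that downstream His sequence is translated. It also names the insert "NaVSp1p" while the plasmid name and purpose refer to NaVSp1, so whether it encodes the full channel or a pore-only version is not clear. The insert was introduced by ligation-independent cloning.

The His tag allows affinity purification, MBP can also serve as an affinity handle and commonly aids solubility, and 3C cleavage releases the channel from both. The associated publication concerns dissecting sodium channels into functional pore-only proteins.
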