Addgene plasmid #128088: HM3C NaVSp1 pET24b
Purpose: Bacterial expression vector for NaVSp1 bacterial sodium channel. It expresses for HIStag-MBP-3C-channel protein
Depositing lab: Dan Minor. Depositing organization: University of California, San Francisco (UCSF). Publication: Voltage-gated sodium channel (NaV) protein dissection creates a set of functional pore-only proteins. Shaya D, Kreir M, Robbins RA, Wong S, Hammon J, Bruggemann A, Minor DL Jr. Proc Natl Acad Sci U S A. 2011 Jul 26;108(30):12313-8. doi: 10.1073/pnas.1106811108. Epub 2011 Jul 11. PubMed 21746903.
Backbone
  Vector backbone: pET24b
  Backbone manufacturer: Novagen
  Vector type: Bacterial Expression
Growth in bacteria
  Bacterial resistance: Kanamycin, 50 μg/mL
  Growth temperature: 37°C
  Growth strain: DH5alpha
  Copy number: Low Copy
Gene/Insert
  Gene/Insert name: NaVSp1p
  Species: Silicibacter pomeroyi
  GenBank ID: AY392137.1
  Tag / fusion protein: His Tag; MBP; 3C Cleavage
  Cloning method: Ligation Independent Cloning
  Sequencing primers: 5′ T7 Forward; 3′ T7 Reverse
Terms and licenses: Academic/Nonprofit Terms; Industry Terms: Not Available to Industry
How to cite: HM3C NaVSp1 pET24b was a gift from Dan Minor (Addgene plasmid # 128088 ; http://n2t.net/addgene:128088 ; RRID:Addgene_128088)
